>Addgene plasmid #101868 | pKAM-ME-Flag-BFP | depositor full sequence | sequence record 192976 | pKAM-ME-Flag-BFP sequence 12411 bps
TGGAAGGGCTAATTCACTCCCAAAGAAGACAAGATATCCTTGATCTGTGGATCTACCACACACAAGGCTA
CTTCCCTGATTAGCAGAACTACACACCAGGGCCAGGGGTCAGATATCCACTGACCTTTGGATGGTGCTAC
AAGCTAGTACCAGTTGAGCCAGATAAGGTAGAAGAGGCCAATAAAGGAGAGAACACCAGCTTGTTACACC
CTGTGAGCCTGCATGGGATGGATGACCCGGAGAGAGAAGTGTTAGAGTGGAGGTTTGACAGCCGCCTAGC
ATTTCATCACGTGGCCCGAGAGCTGCATCCGGAGTACTTCAAGAACTGCTGATATCGAGCTTGCTACAAG
GGACTTTCCGCTGGGGACTTTCCAGGGAGGCGTGGCCTGGGCGGGACTGGGGAGTGGCGAGCCCTCAGAT
CCTGCATATAAGCAGCTGCTTTTTGCCTGTACTGGGTCTCTCTGGTTAGACCAGATCTGAGCCTGGGAGC
TCTCTGGCTAACTAGGGAACCCACTGCTTAAGCCTCAATAAAGCTTGCCTTGAGTGCTTCAAGTAGTGTG
TGCCCGTCTGTTGTGTGACTCTGGTAACTAGAGATCCCTCAGACCCTTTTAGTCAGTGTGGAAAATCTCT
AGCAGTGGCGCCCGAACAGGGACTTGAAAGCGAAAGGGAAACCAGAGGAGCTCTCTCGACGCAGGACTCG
GCTTGCTGAAGCGCGCACGGCAAGAGGCGAGGGGCGGCGACTGGTGAGTACGCCAAAAATTTTGACTAGC
GGAGGCTAGAAGGAGAGAGATGGGTGCGAGAGCGTCAGTATTAAGCGGGGGAGAATTAGATCGCGATGGG
AAAAAATTCGGTTAAGGCCAGGGGGAAAGAAAAAATATAAATTAAAACATATAGTATGGGCAAGCAGGGA
GCTAGAACGATTCGCAGTTAATCCTGGCCTGTTAGAAACATCAGAAGGCTGTAGACAAATACTGGGACAG
CTACAACCATCCCTTCAGACAGGATCAGAAGAACTTAGATCATTATATAATACAGTAGCAACCCTCTATT
GTGTGCATCAAAGGATAGAGATAAAAGACACCAAGGAAGCTTTAGACAAGATAGAGGAAGAGCAAAACAA
AAGTAAGACCACCGCACAGCAAGCGGCCGGCCGCTGATCTTCAGACCTGGAGGAGGAGATATGAGGGACA
ATTGGAGAAGTGAATTATATAAATATAAAGTAGTAAAAATTGAACCATTAGGAGTAGCACCCACCAAGGC
AAAGAGAAGAGTGGTGCAGAGAGAAAAAAGAGCAGTGGGAATAGGAGCTTTGTTCCTTGGGTTCTTGGGA
GCAGCAGGAAGCACTATGGGCGCAGCGTCAATGACGCTGACGGTACAGGCCAGACAATTATTGTCTGGTA
TAGTGCAGCAGCAGAACAATTTGCTGAGGGCTATTGAGGCGCAACAGCATCTGTTGCAACTCACAGTCTG
GGGCATCAAGCAGCTCCAGGCAAGAATCCTGGCTGTGGAAAGATACCTAAAGGATCAACAGCTCCTGGGG
ATTTGGGGTTGCTCTGGAAAACTCATTTGCACCACTGCTGTGCCTTGGAATGCTAGTTGGAGTAATAAAT
CTCTGGAACAGATTTGGAATCACACGACCTGGATGGAGTGGGACAGAGAAATTAACAATTACACAAGCTT
AATACACTCCTTAATTGAAGAATCGCAAAACCAGCAAGAAAAGAATGAACAAGAATTATTGGAATTAGAT
AAATGGGCAAGTTTGTGGAATTGGTTTAACATAACAAATTGGCTGTGGTATATAAAATTATTCATAATGA
TAGTAGGAGGCTTGGTAGGTTTAAGAATAGTTTTTGCTGTACTTTCTATAGTGAATAGAGTTAGGCAGGG
ATATTCACCATTATCGTTTCAGACCCACCTCCCAACCCCGAGGGGACCCGACAGGCCCGAAGGAATAGAA
GAAGAAGGTGGAGAGAGAGACAGAGACAGATCCATTCGATTAGTGAACGGATCTCGACGGTATCGCCTTT
AAAAGAAAAGGGGGGATTGGGGGGTACAGTGCAGGGGAAAGAATAGTAGACATAATAGCAACAGACATAC
AAACTAAAGAACTACAAAAACAAATTACAAAAATTCAAAATTTTCGGGTTTATTACAGGGACAGCAGAGA
TCCAGTTTATCGATGAGGCCCTTTCGTCTTCACTCGAGGTGCCCGTCAGTGGGCAGAGCGCACATCGCCC
ACAGTCCCCGAGAAGTTGGGGGGAGGGGTCGGCAATTGAACCGGTGCCTAGAGAAGGTGGCGCGGGGTAA
ACTGGGAAAGTGATGTCGTGTACTGGCTCCGCCTTTTTCCCGAGGGTGGGGGAGAACCGTATATAAGTGC
AGTAGTCGCCGTGAACGTTCTTTTTCGCAACGGGTTTGCCGCCAGAACACAGGTAAGTGCCGTGTGTGGT
TCCCGCGGGCCTGGCCTCTTTACGGGTTATGGCCCTTGCGTGCCTTGAATTACTTCCACCTGGCTGCAGT
ACGTGATTCTTGATCCCGAGCTTCGGGTTGGAAGTGGGTGGGAGAGTTCGAGGCCTTGCGCTTAAGGAGC
CCCTTCGCCTCGTGCTTGAGTTGAGGCCTGGCCTGGGCGCTGGGGCCGCCGCGTGCGAATCTGGTGGCAC
CTTCGCGCCTGTCTCGCTGCTTTCGATAAGTCTCTAGCCATTTAAAATTTTTGATGACCTGCTGCGACGC
TTTTTTTCTGGCAAGATAGTCTTGTAAATGCGGGCCAAGATCTGCACACTGGTATTTCGGTTTTTGGGGC
CGCGGGCGGCGACGGGGCCCGTGCGTCCCAGCGCACATGTTCGGCGAGGCGGGGCCTGCGAGCGCGGCCA
CCGAGAATCGGACGGGGGTAGTCTCAAGCTGGCCGGCCTGCTCTGGTGCCTGGCCTCGCGCCGCCGTGTA
TCGCCCCGCCCTGGGCGGCAAGGCTGGCCCGGTCGGCACCAGTTGCGTGAGCGGAAAGATGGCCGCTTCC
CGGCCCTGCTGCAGGGAGCTCAAAATGGAGGACGCGGCGCTCGGGAGAGCGGGCGGGTGAGTCACCCACA
CAAAGGAAAAGGGCCTTTCCGTCCTCAGCCGTCGCTTCATGTGACTCCACGGAGTACCGGGCGCCGTCCA
GGCACCTCGATTAGTTCTCGAGCTTTTGGAGTACGTCGTCTTTAGGTTGGGGGGAGGGGTTTTATGCGAT
GGAGTTTCCCCACACTGAGTGGGTGGAGACTGAAGTTAGGCCAGCTTGGCACTTGATGTAATTCTCCTTG
GAATTTGCCCTTTTTGAGTTTGGATCTTGGTTCATTCTCAAGCCTCAGACAGTGGTTCAAAGTTTTTTTC
TTCCATTTCAGGTGTCGTGAGGATCCCAGCATGAGATCCAAAGGCAGGGCAAGGAAACTGGCCACAAGTA
ATGAGTGTGCCTATGGCAACTATCCTGAAATACCTTTGGAAGAAATGCCAGATGCTGATGCAGATGGGAT
AACCAGTGTTCCCTCCCTCCACATTCAAGAGCCATGCTCTCCTGCGACGTCCAGTGAGTCATTTACTCCT
AAGGAGGGCTCGCCATACAAAGCTCCCATCTACATCCCTGATGACATCCCTATTCCTGATGAGTTTGAGC
TTCGAGAGTCAACTATGCCTGGAGCAGGACTTGGAATATGGACCAAAAGGAAGATTGAAATAGGCGAAAA
GTTTGGGCCATACATGGGAGAGCAGAGATCAGACCTGAAAGATTCCAGCTATGGATGGGAGATCTTAGAT
GAGTTTTGCAATGTGAAGTTCTGCATAGATGCCAGTCAACCAGATGTAGGAAGCTGGCTCAAGTACATCA
GATTCGCTGGCTGCTATGATCAGCACAACCTTGTTGCATGCCAGATAAATGATCAGATATTCTACCGAGT
AGTCGCAGACATTGCGCCTGGGGAAGAGCTCTTGCTGTTCATGAAGAGTGAAGAGGACCCGCACGAACCC
ATGGCGCCTGACATCCACGAAGAACGGCAGCACCGCTGTGAGGACTGTGACCAGCTCTTTGAATCCAAGG
CAGAGCTAGCCGATCACCAGAAGTTCCCATGCAGCACACCTCACTCGGCCTTCTCCATGGTGGAGGAGGA
CTTGCAACAAAACCTGGAGAGTGAGAGCGATCTCCGAGAGATCCATGGCAACCAGGACTGTAAGGAATGT
GACCGAGTTTTCCCCGATCTGCAAAGCTTGGAGAAGCACATGCTGTCACATACTGAGGAGAGGGAATACA
AGTGTGATCAGTGTCCCAAGGCATTTAACTGGAAGTCCAATTTAATTCGCCACCAGATGTCACATGACAG
TGGAAAGCACTATGAGTGTGAAAACTGTGCCAAGGTTTTCACGGACCCTAGCAACCTTCAGCGACACATT
CGATCTCAGCATGTTGGTGCCCGGGCTCATGCTTGCCCCGAGTGTGGTAAAACATTTGCCACTTCGTCAG
GCCTCAAACAGCACAAGCACATCCACAGCAGTGTGAAGCCCTTTATCTGTGAGGTCTGCCATAAATCCTA
TACTCAGTTTTCAAACCTTTGTCGTCATAAGCGCATGCATGCTGATTGCAGAACCCAAATCAAGTGCAAA
GACTGTGGACAAATGTTCAGCACTACGTCTTCCTTAAATAAACACAGGAGGTTTTGTGAGGGCAAGAACC
ATTTTGCGGCAGGTGGATTTTTTGGCCAAGGCATTTCACTTCCTGGAACCCCAGCTATGGATAAAACGTC
CATGGTTAATATGAGTCATGCCAACCCGGGCCTGGCTGACTATTTTGGCACCAATAGGCATCCTGCTGGT
CTTACCTTTCCAACAGCTCCTGGATTTTCCTTTAGCTTTCCTGGTCTGTTTCCTTCGGGCTTATACCACA
GGCCTCCTTTGATACCCGCTAGTCCTCCTGTTAAAGGATTATCAAGTACCGAACAGTCAAACAAATGTCA
AAGTCCCCTCTTGACACATCCTCAGATACTGCCAGCTACACAGGATATTTTGAAGGCACTATCTAAACAC
CCACCTGTAGGGGACAATAAGCCAGTGGAACTGCTGCCCGAGAGGTCCTCTGAAGAGAGGCCCCTTGAGA
AAATCAGTGACCAGTCAGAGAGTAGTGACCTTGATGATGTCAGTACACCAAGTGGCAGTGACCTGGAAAC
AACCTCGGGCTCTGATCTGGAAAGTGACCTTGAAAGTGATAAAGAGAAATGTAAAGAAAATGGTAAAATG
TTCAAAGACAAAGTAAGCCCTCTGCAGAATCTGGCTTCGATAACTAATAAGAAAGAACACAACAATCATT
CCGTTTTCTCAGCATCTGTAGAGGAGCAAAGTGCCGTGTCAGGAGCTGTGAATGATTCTATAAAGGCTAT
TGCGTCTATTGCTGAAAAATACTTTGGTTCTACAGGACTGGTGGGGCTGCAAGACAAAAAAGTTGGAGCG
TTACCTTACCCTTCCATGTTTCCCCTCCCGTTTTTTCCAGCATTCTCTCAATCAATGTACCCATTTCCTG
ATAGAGACTTGAGGTCGTTACCTTTGAAAATGGAGCCCCAATCACCAAGTGAAGTTAAGAAACTGCAGAA
GGGAAGCTCTGAGTCCCCTTTTGACCTCACCACTAAGAGAAAGGATGAGAAGCCCTTGACTTCAGGCCCC
TCGAAGCCTTCAGGAACACCAGCCACAAGCCAAGACCAGCCCCTGGATCTAAGTATGGGCAGTAGGGGTA
GAGCCAGTGGGACAAAGTTGACTGAGCCTCGAAAAAACCATGTGTTTGGGGAAAAGAAAGGAAGCAACAT
GGATACTAGGCCATCTTCAGATGGCTCCTTGCAGCATGCCAGACCCACTCCCTTCTTCATGGACCCCATT
TATAGAGTAGAGAAAAGAAAGTTAACTGACCCGCTTGAAGCTTTGAAAGAAAAATACTTGAGACCTTCTC
CAGGATTCTTGTTTCACCCGCAAATGTCAGCAATTGAGAACATGGCAGAAAAGCTGGAAAGCTTCAGCGC
CCTCAAACCTGAGGCCAGCGAGCTCCTGCAGTCCGTGCCCTCCATGTTCAGCTTCCGAGCTCCTCCCAAC
ACCCTGCCAGAGAACCTGCTGCGGAAGGGGAAAGAGCGCTACACCTGCAGGTACTGTGGCAAGATATTTC
CAAGGTCTGCGAACCTAACACGGCACTTGAGAACCCACACAGGAGAGCAACCTTACAGATGCAAATACTG
TGATAGATCATTCAGCATTTCTTCCAACCTGCAGCGACATGTGCGCAACATCCACAACAAGGAGAAGCCA
TTTAAGTGTCATTTATGTGACAGATGTTTTGGTCAACAAACCAATCTTGACAGACACCTGAAGAAACATG
AGAACGGCAACATGTCTGGGACGGCAACGTCCTCGCCTCACTCAGAGCTAGAAAGCGCAGGCGCAATCCT
GGATGACAAAGAAGATGCGTACTTTACAGAGATCCGCAATTTCATCGGGAACAGCAACCATGGTAGCCAG
TCTCCTCGGAACATGGAAGAGAGGATGAATGGCAGTCACTTCAAGGATAAAAAGGCTTTGGCAACCAGCC
AAAATTCAGATTTATTGGATGATGAAGAAGTAGAAGATGAGGTGTTGTTGGATGAGGAGGATGAAGACAA
TGATATTCCTGGAAAGCCCAGAAAGGAGCTAGGGGTGACTCGTTTAGACGAGGAGATCCCGGAGGATGAC
TACGAAGAAGCTGGTGCCCTGGAGATGAGCTGTAAGGCGTCCCCGGTGAGGTATAAAGAGGAAGACTATA
AATCTGGCCTTTCTGCTCTAGATCACATAAGGCACTTCACAGATAGCCTCAAAATGAGGGAAATGGAAGA
GAATCAATACACTGACGCTGAGCTGTCCTCCATTAGTTCTTCTCATGTGCCAGAGGAGCTTAAACAGACG
TTACACAGAAAGTCCAAATCACAGGCATATGCTATGATGTTGTCACTGTCTGACAAGGATTCCCTCCATC
CCACCTCCCACAGTTCCTCCAACGTGTGGCACAGCATGGCAAGGGCTGCAGCAGAATCCAGTGCCATCCA
GTCCATAAGCCATGTAGGCAGCGGCGTAGATTACAAGGATGACGACGATAAGTAGGCGAATTCTACCGGG
TAGGGGAGGCGCTTTTCCCAAGGCAGTCTGGAGCATGCGCTTTAGCAGCCCCGCTGGGCACTTGGCGCTA
CACAAGTGGCCTCTGGCCTCGCACACATTCCACATCCACCGGTAGGCGCCAACCGGCTCCGTTCTTTGGT
GGCCCCTTCGCGCCACCTTCTACTCCTCCCCTAGTCAGGAAGTTCCCCCCCGCCCCGCAGCTCGCGTCGT
GCAGGACGTGACAAATGGAAGTAGCACGTCTCACTAGTCTCGTGCAGATGGACAGCACCGCTGAGCAATG
GAAGCGGGTAGGCCTTTGGGGCAGCGGCCAATAGCAGCTTTGCTCCTTCGCTTTCTGGGCTCAGAGGCTG
GGAAGGGGTGGGTCCGGGGGCGGGCTCAGGGGCGGGCTCAGGGGCGGGGCGGGCGCCCGAAGGTCCTCCG
GAGGCCCGGCATTCTGCACGCTTCAAAAGCGCACGTCTGCCGCGCTGTTCTCCTCTTCCTCATCTCCGGG
CCTTTCGACCTGCATCCATCTAGATCTCGAGCAGCTGAAGCTTACCATGACCGAGTACAAGCCCACGGTG
CGCCTCGCCACCCGCGACGACGTCCCCAGGGCCGTACGCACCCTCGCCGCCGCGTTCGCCGACTACCCCG
CCACGCGCCACACCGTCGATCCGGACCGCCACATCGAGCGGGTCACCGAGCTGCAAGAACTCTTCCTCAC
GCGCGTCGGGCTCGACATCGGCAAGGTGTGGGTCGCGGACGACGGCGCCGCGGTGGCGGTCTGGACCACG
CCGGAGAGCGTCGAAGCGGGGGCGGTGTTCGCCGAGATCGGCCCGCGCATGGCCGAGTTGAGCGGTTCCC
GGCTGGCCGCGCAGCAACAGATGGAAGGCCTCCTGGCGCCGCACCGGCCCAAGGAGCCCGCGTGGTTCCT
GGCCACCGTCGGCGTCTCGCCCGACCACCAGGGCAAGGGTCTGGGCAGCGCCGTCGTGCTCCCCGGAGTG
GAGGCGGCCGAGCGCGCCGGGGTGCCCGCCTTCCTGGAGACCTCCGCGCCCCGCAACCTCCCCTTCTACG
AGCGGCTCGGCTTCACCGTCACCGCCGACGTCGAGGTGCCCGAAGGACCGCGCACCTGGTGCATGACCCG
CAAGCCCGGTGCCGGCGGCGGGTCCGGAGGAGAGGGCAGAGGAAGTCTCCTAACATGCGGTGACGTGGAG
GAGAATCCTGGCCCAATGAGCGAGCTGATTAAGGAGAACATGCACATGAAGCTGTACATGGAGGGCACCG
TGGACAACCATCACTTCAAGTGCACATCCGAGGGCGAAGGCAAGCCCTACGAGGGCACCCAGACCATGAG
AATCAAGGTGGTCGAGGGCGGCCCTCTCCCCTTCGCCTTCGACATCCTGGCTACTAGCTTCCTCTACGGC
AGCAAGACCTTCATCAACCACACCCAGGGCATCCCCGACTTCTTCAAGCAGTCCTTCCCTGAGGGCTTCA
CATGGGAGAGAGTCACCACATACGAGGACGGGGGCGTGCTGACCGCTACCCAGGACACCAGCCTCCAGGA
CGGCTGCCTCATCTACAACGTCAAGATCAGAGGGGTGAACTTCACATCCAACGGCCCTGTGATGCAGAAG
AAAACACTCGGCTGGGAGGCCTTCACCGAGACGCTGTACCCCGCTGACGGCGGCCTGGAAGGCAGAAACG
ACATGGCCCTGAAGCTCGTGGGCGGGAGCCATCTGATCGCAAACATCAAGACCACATATAGATCCAAGAA
ACCCGCTAAGAACCTCAAGATGCCTGGCGTCTACTATGTGGACTACAGACTGGAAAGAATCAAGGAGGCC
AACAACGAGACCTACGTCGAGCAGCACGAGGTGGCAGTGGCCAGATACTGCGACCTCCCTAGCAAACTGG
GGCACAAGCTTAATTGAGCGGCCGCTAGGTACCTTTAAGACCAATGACTTACAAGGCAGCTGTAGATCTT
AGCCACTTTTTAAAAGAAAAGAGGGGACTGGAAGGGCTAATTCACTCCCAACGAAGACAAGATATCCTTG
ATCTGTGGATCTACCACACACAAGGCTACTTCCCTGATTAGCAGAACTACACACCAGGGCCAGGGGTCAG
ATATCCACTGACCTTTGGATGGTGCTACAAGCTAGTACCAGTTGAGCCAGATAAGGTAGAAGAGGCCAAT
AAAGGAGAGAACACCAGCTTGTTACACCCTGTGAGCCTGCATGGGATGGATGACCCGGAGAGAGAAGTGT
TAGAGTGGAGGTTTGACAGCCGCCTAGCATTTCATCACGTGGCCCGAGAGCTGCATCCGGAGTACTTCAA
GAACTGCTGATATCGAGCTTGCTACAAGGGACTTTCCGCTGGGGACTTTCCAGGGAGGCGTGGCCTGGGC
GGGACTGGGGAGTGGCGAGCCCTCAGATCCTGCATATAAGCAGCTGCTTTTTGCCTGTACTGGGTCTCTC
TGGTTAGACCAGATCTGAGCCTGGGAGCTCTCTGGCTAACTAGGGAACCCACTGCTTAAGCCTCAATAAA
GCTTGCCTTGAGTGCTTCAAGTAGTGTGTGCCCGTCTGTTGTGTGACTCTGGTAACTAGAGATCCCTCAG
ACCCTTTTAGTCAGTGTGGAAAATCTCTAGCAGTAGTAGTTCATGTCATCTTATTATTCAGTATTTATAA
CTTGCAAAGAAATGAATATCAGAGAGTGAGAGGCCTTGACATTGCTAGCGTTTTACCGTCGACCTCTAGC
TAGAGCTTGGCGTAATCATGGTCATAGCTGTTTCCTGTGTGAAATTGTTATCCGCTCACAATTCCACACA
ACATACGAGCCGGAAGCATAAAGTGTAAAGCCTGGGGTGCCTAATGAGTGAGCTAACTCACATTAATTGC
GTTGCGCTCACTGCCCGCTTTCCAGTCGGGAAACCTGTCGTGCCAGCTGCATTAATGAATCGGCCAACGC
GCGGGGAGAGGCGGTTTGCGTATTGGGCGCTCTTCCGCTTCCTCGCTCACTGACTCGCTGCGCTCGGTCG
TTCGGCTGCGGCGAGCGGTATCAGCTCACTCAAAGGCGGTAATACGGTTATCCACAGAATCAGGGGATAA
CGCAGGAAAGAACATGTGAGCAAAAGGCCAGCAAAAGGCCAGGAACCGTAAAAAGGCCGCGTTGCTGGCG
TTTTTCCATAGGCTCCGCCCCCCTGACGAGCATCACAAAAATCGACGCTCAAGTCAGAGGTGGCGAAACC
CGACAGGACTATAAAGATACCAGGCGTTTCCCCCTGGAAGCTCCCTCGTGCGCTCTCCTGTTCCGACCCT
GCCGCTTACCGGATACCTGTCCGCCTTTCTCCCTTCGGGAAGCGTGGCGCTTTCTCATAGCTCACGCTGT
AGGTATCTCAGTTCGGTGTAGGTCGTTCGCTCCAAGCTGGGCTGTGTGCACGAACCCCCCGTTCAGCCCG
ACCGCTGCGCCTTATCCGGTAACTATCGTCTTGAGTCCAACCCGGTAAGACACGACTTATCGCCACTGGC
AGCAGCCACTGGTAACAGGATTAGCAGAGCGAGGTATGTAGGCGGTGCTACAGAGTTCTTGAAGTGGTGG
CCTAACTACGGCTACACTAGAAGAACAGTATTTGGTATCTGCGCTCTGCTGAAGCCAGTTACCTTCGGAA
AAAGAGTTGGTAGCTCTTGATCCGGCAAACAAACCACCGCTGGTAGCGGTTTTTTTGTTTGCAAGCAGCA
GATTACGCGCAGAAAAAAAGGATCTCAAGAAGATCCTTTGATCTTTTCTACGGGGTCTGACGCTCAGTGG
AACGAAAACTCACGTTAAGGGATTTTGGTCATGAGATTATCAAAAAGGATCTTCACCTAGATCCTTTTAA
ATTAAAAATGAAGTTTTAAATCAATCTAAAGTATATATGAGTAAACTTGGTCTGACAGTTACCAATGCTT
AATCAGTGAGGCACCTATCTCAGCGATCTGTCTATTTCGTTCATCCATAGTTGCCTGACTCCCCGTCGTG
TAGATAACTACGATACGGGAGGGCTTACCATCTGGCCCCAGTGCTGCAATGATACCGCGAGACCCACGCT
CACCGGCTCCAGATTTATCAGCAATAAACCAGCCAGCCGGAAGGGCCGAGCGCAGAAGTGGTCCTGCAAC
TTTATCCGCCTCCATCCAGTCTATTAATTGTTGCCGGGAAGCTAGAGTAAGTAGTTCGCCAGTTAATAGT
TTGCGCAACGTTGTTGCCATTGCTACAGGCATCGTGGTGTCACGCTCGTCGTTTGGTATGGCTTCATTCA
GCTCCGGTTCCCAACGATCAAGGCGAGTTACATGATCCCCCATGTTGTGCAAAAAAGCGGTTAGCTCCTT
CGGTCCTCCGATCGTTGTCAGAAGTAAGTTGGCCGCAGTGTTATCACTCATGGTTATGGCAGCACTGCAT
AATTCTCTTACTGTCATGCCATCCGTAAGATGCTTTTCTGTGACTGGTGAGTACTCAACCAAGTCATTCT
GAGAATAGTGTATGCGGCGACCGAGTTGCTCTTGCCCGGCGTCAATACGGGATAATACCGCGCCACATAG
CAGAACTTTAAAAGTGCTCATCATTGGAAAACGTTCTTCGGGGCGAAAACTCTCAAGGATCTTACCGCTG
TTGAGATCCAGTTCGATGTAACCCACTCGTGCACCCAACTGATCTTCAGCATCTTTTACTTTCACCAGCG
TTTCTGGGTGAGCAAAAACAGGAAGGCAAAATGCCGCAAAAAAGGGAATAAGGGCGACACGGAAATGTTG
AATACTCATACTCTTCCTTTTTCAATATTATTGAAGCATTTATCAGGGTTATTGTCTCATGAGCGGATAC
ATATTTGAATGTATTTAGAAAAATAAACAAATAGGGGTTCCGCGCACATTTCCCCGAAAAGTGCCACCTG
ACGTCGACGGATCGGGAGATCAACTTGTTTATTGCAGCTTATAATGGTTACAAATAAAGCAATAGCATCA
CAAATTTCACAAATAAAGCATTTTTTTCACTGCATTCTAGTTGTGGTTTGTCCAAACTCATCAATGTATC
TTATCATGTCTGGATCAACTGGATAACTCAAGCTAACCAAAATCATCCCAAACTTCCCACCCCATACCCT
ATTACCACTGCCAATTACCTAGTGGTTTCATTTACTCTAAACCTGTGATTCCTCTGAATTATTTTCATTT
TAAAGAAATTGTATTTGTTAAATATGTACTACAAACTTAGTAGTTTTTAAAGAAATTGTATTTGTTAAAT
ATGTACTACAAACTTAGTAGT
Features (pLannotate 1.2.2; 24 found; start..end, strand, type, name):
    377..634     +  LTR            5' LTR (truncated): truncated 5' long terminal repeat (LTR) from HIV-1
    681..806     +  misc_feature   HIV-1 Ψ: packaging signal of human immunodeficiency virus type 1
    790..1128    +  CDS            HIV-1 gag (fragment): gag protein from human immunodeficiency virus 1; gag
   1303..1536    +  misc_feature   RRE: The Rev response element (RRE) of HIV-1 allows for Rev-dependent mRNA export from the nucleus to the cytoplasm.
   1913..2013    +  CDS            Rev (fragment): human immunodeficiency virus 1 (HIV-1) Rev protein; rev; enhances nuclear export of unspliced and incompletely spliced viral mRNAs
   2028..2144    +  misc_feature   cPPT/CTS: central polypurine tract and central termination sequence of HIV-1
   2221..2432    +  promoter       EF-1α core promoter: core promoter for human elongation factor EF-1α
   2433..3371    +  intron         EF-1α intron A: intron upstream of the start codon of human EF-1α
   3391..7086    +  CDS            Mecom: MECOM_MOUSE - Also known as Evi1, Mds1, Prdm3 From Mus musculus (Mouse).
   7098..7122    +  CDS            3xFLAG (fragment): three tandem FLAG® epitope tags
   7138..7637    +  promoter       PGK promoter: mouse phosphoglycerate kinase 1 promoter
   7677..8273    +  CDS            PuroR (fragment): puromycin N-acetyltransferase; pac from Streptomyces; confers resistance to puromycin
   8346..9044    +  CDS            TagBFP: TagBFP is a basic (constitutively fluorescent) blue fluorescent protein published in 2008, derived from Entacmaea quadricolor. It is reported to be a very rapidly-maturing monomer with very low acid sensitivity.
   9059..9457    +  CDS            nef (fragment): NEF_HV1BR - Experimental evidence at protein level: Swiss-Prot protein existence level 1. Extracellular Nef protein targets CD4(+) T-lymphocytes for apoptosis by interacting with CXCR4 surface receptors (PubMed:14990729). From Human immunodeficiency virus type 1 group M subtype B (isolate BRU/LAI) (HIV-1).
   9505..9762    +  LTR            5' LTR (truncated): truncated 5' long terminal repeat (LTR) from HIV-1
   9913..9935    -  protein_bind   lac operator (fragment): The lac repressor binds to the lac operator to inhibit transcription in E. coli. This inhibition can be relieved by adding lactose or isopropyl-β-D-thiogalactopyranoside (IPTG). lac repressor encoded by lacI
   9939..9969    -  promoter       lac promoter: promoter for the E. coli lac operon
   9984..10005   -  protein_bind   CAP binding site: CAP binding activates transcription in the presence of cAMP. E. coli catabolite activator protein
  10018..10110   -  CDS            lacI (fragment): lac repressor; lacI; The lac repressor binds to the lac operator to inhibit transcription in E. coli. This inhibition can be relieved by adding lactose or isopropyl-β-D-thiogalactopyranoside (IPTG).
  10293..10878   -  rep_origin     ori: high-copy-number ColE1/pMB1/pBR322/pUC origin of replication
  11049..11909   -  CDS            AmpR: β-lactamase; bla; confers resistance to ampicillin, carbenicillin, and related antibiotics
  11910..12014   -  promoter       AmpR promoter: bla
  12062..12196   +  polyA_signal   SV40 poly(A) signal: SV40 polyadenylation signal
  12411..329     +  CDS            nef (fragment) (across the origin): NEF_HV1BR - Experimental evidence at protein level: Swiss-Prot protein existence level 1. Extracellular Nef protein targets CD4(+) T-lymphocytes for apoptosis by interacting with CXCR4 surface receptors (PubMed:14990729). From Human immunodeficiency virus type 1 group M subtype B (isolate BRU/LAI) (HIV-1).
