>Addgene plasmid #101868 | pKAM-ME-Flag-BFP | addgene full sequence | sequence record 211131 | Addgene NGS Result
TGGCGCGGGGTAAACTGGGAAAGTGATGTCGTGTACTGGCTCCGCCTTTTTCCCGAGGGTGGGGGAGAAC
CGTATATAAGTGCAGTAGTCGCCGTGAACGTTCTTTTTCGCAACGGGTTTGCCGCCAGAACACAGGTAAG
TGCCGTGTGTGGTTCCCGCGGGCCTGGCCTCTTTACGGGTTATGGCCCTTGCGTGCCTTGAATTACTTCC
ACCTGGCTGCAGTACGTGATTCTTGATCCCGAGCTTCGGGTTGGAAGTGGGTGGGAGAGTTCGAGGCCTT
GCGCTTAAGGAGCCCCTTCGCCTCGTGCTTGAGTTGAGGCCTGGCCTGGGCGCTGGGGCCGCCGCGTGCG
AATCTGGTGGCACCTTCGCGCCTGTCTCGCTGCTTTCGATAAGTCTCTAGCCATTTAAAATTTTTGATGA
CCTGCTGCGACGCTTTTTTTCTGGCAAGATAGTCTTGTAAATGCGGGCCAAGATCTGCACACTGGTATTT
CGGTTTTTGGGGCCGCGGGCGGCGACGGGGCCCGTGCGTCCCAGCGCACATGTTCGGCGAGGCGGGGCCT
GCGAGCGCGGCCACCGAGAATCGGACGGGGGTAGTCTCAAGCTGGCCGGCCTGCTCTGGTGCCTGGCCTC
GCGCCGCCGTGTATCGCCCCGCCCTGGGCGGCAAGGCTGGCCCGGTCGGCACCAGTTGCGTGAGCGGAAA
GATGGCCGCTTCCCGGCCCTGCTGCAGGGAGCTCAAAATGGAGGACGCGGCGCTCGGGAGAGCGGGCGGG
TGAGTCACCCACACAAAGGAAAAGGGCCTTTCCGTCCTCAGCCGTCGCTTCATGTGACTCCACGGAGTAC
CGGGCGCCGTCCAGGCACCTCGATTAGTTCTCGAGCTTTTGGAGTACGTCGTCTTTAGGTTGGGGGGAGG
GGTTTTATGCGATGGAGTTTCCCCACACTGAGTGGGTGGAGACTGAAGTTAGGCCAGCTTGGCACTTGAT
GTAATTCTCCTTGGAATTTGCCCTTTTTGAGTTTGGATCTTGGTTCATTCTCAAGCCTCAGACAGTGGTT
CAAAGTTTTTTTCTTCCATTTCAGGTGTCGTGAGGATCCCAGCATGAGATCCAAAGGCAGGGCAAGGAAA
CTGGCCACAAGTAATGAGTGTGCCTATGGCAACTATCCTGAAATACCTTTGGAAGAAATGCCAGATGCTG
ATGCAGATGGGATAACCAGTGTTCCCTCCCTCCACATTCAAGAGCCATGCTCTCCTGCGACGTCCAGTGA
GTCATTTACTCCTAAGGAGGGCTCGCCATACAAAGCTCCCATCTACATCCCTGATGACATCCCTATTCCT
GATGAGTTTGAGCTTCGAGAGTCAACTATGCCTGGAGCAGGACTTGGAATATGGACCAAAAGGAAGATTG
AAATAGGCGAAAAGTTTGGGCCATACATGGGAGAGCAGAGATCAGACCTGAAAGATTCCAGCTATGGATG
GGAGATCTTAGATGAGTTTTGCAATGTGAAGTTCTGCATAGATGCCAGTCAACCAGATGTAGGAAGCTGG
CTCAAGTACATCAGATTCGCTGGCTGCTATGATCAGCACAACCTTGTTGCATGCCAGATAAATGATCAGA
TATTCTACCGAGTAGTCGCAGACATTGCGCCTGGGGAAGAGCTCTTGCTGTTCATGAAGAGTGAAGAGGA
CCCGCACGAACCCATGGCGCCTGACATCCACGAAGAACGGCAGCACCGCTGTGAGGACTGTGACCAGCTC
TTTGAATCCAAGGCAGAGCTAGCCGATCACCAGAAGTTCCCATGCAGCACACCTCACTCGGCCTTCTCCA
TGGTGGAGGAGGACTTGCAACAAAACCTGGAGAGTGAGAGCGATCTCCGAGAGATCCATGGCAACCAGGA
CTGTAAGGAATGTGACCGAGTTTTCCCCGATCTGCAAAGCTTGGAGAAGCACATGCTGTCACATACTGAG
GAGAGGGAATACAAGTGTGATCAGTGTCCCAAGGCATTTAACTGGAAGTCCAATTTAATTCGCCACCAGA
TGTCACATGACAGTGGAAAGCACTATGAGTGTGAAAACTGTGCCAAGGTTTTCACGGACCCTAGCAACCT
TCAGCGACACATTCGATCTCAGCATGTTGGTGCCCGGGCTCATGCTTGCCCCGAGTGTGGTAAAACATTT
GCCACTTCGTCAGGCCTCAAACAGCACAAGCACATCCACAGCAGTGTGAAGCCCTTTATCTGTGAGGTCT
GCCATAAATCCTATACTCAGTTTTCAAACCTTTGTCGTCATAAGCGCATGCATGCTGATTGCAGAACCCA
AATCAAGTGCAAAGACTGTGGACAAATGTTCAGCACTACGTCTTCCTTAAATAAACACAGGAGGTTTTGT
GAGGGCAAGAACCATTTTGCGGCAGGTGGATTTTTTGGCCAAGGCATTTCACTTCCTGGAACCCCAGCTA
TGGATAAAACGTCCATGGTTAATATGAGTCATGCCAACCCGGGCCTGGCTGACTATTTTGGCACCAATAG
GCATCCTGCTGGTCTTACCTTTCCAACAGCTCCTGGATTTTCCTTTAGCTTTCCTGGTCTGTTTCCTTCG
GGCTTATACCACAGGCCTCCTTTGATACCCGCTAGTCCTCCTGTTAAAGGATTATCAAGTACCGAACAGT
CAAACAAATGTCAAAGTCCCCTCTTGACACATCCTCAGATACTGCCAGCTACACAGGATATTTTGAAGGC
ACTATCTAAACACCCACCTGTAGGGGACAATAAGCCAGTGGAACTGCTGCCCGAGAGGTCCTCTGAAGAG
AGGCCCCTTGAGAAAATCAGTGACCAGTCAGAGAGTAGTGACCTTGATGATGTCAGTACACCAAGTGGCA
GTGACCTGGAAACAACCTCGGGCTCTGATCTGGAAAGTGACCTTGAAAGTGATAAAGAGAAATGTAAAGA
AAATGGTAAAATGTTCAAAGACAAAGTAAGCCCTCTGCAGAATCTGGCTTCGATAACTAATAAGAAAGAA
CACAACAATCATTCCGTTTTCTCAGCATCTGTAGAGGAGCAAAGTGCCGTGTCAGGAGCTGTGAATGATT
CTATAAAGGCTATTGCGTCTATTGCTGAAAAATACTTTGGTTCTACAGGACTGGTGGGGCTGCAAGACAA
AAAAGTTGGAGCGTTACCTTACCCTTCCATGTTTCCCCTCCCGTTTTTTCCAGCATTCTCTCAATCAATG
TACCCATTTCCTGATAGAGACTTGAGGTCGTTACCTTTGAAAATGGAGCCCCAATCACCAAGTGAAGTTA
AGAAACTGCAGAAGGGAAGCTCTGAGTCCCCTTTTGACCTCACCACTAAGAGAAAGGATGAGAAGCCCTT
GACTTCAGGCCCCTCGAAGCCTTCAGGAACACCAGCCACAAGCCAAGACCAGCCCCTGGATCTAAGTATG
GGCAGTAGGGGTAGAGCCAGTGGGACAAAGTTGACTGAGCCTCGAAAAAACCATGTGTTTGGGGAAAAGA
AAGGAAGCAACATGGATACTAGGCCATCTTCAGATGGCTCCTTGCAGCATGCCAGACCCACTCCCTTCTT
CATGGACCCCATTTATAGAGTAGAGAAAAGAAAGTTAACTGACCCGCTTGAAGCTTTGAAAGAAAAATAC
TTGAGACCTTCTCCAGGATTCTTGTTTCACCCGCAAATGTCAGCAATTGAGAACATGGCAGAAAAGCTGG
AAAGCTTCAGCGCCCTCAAACCTGAGGCCAGCGAGCTCCTGCAGTCCGTGCCCTCCATGTTCAGCTTCCG
AGCTCCTCCCAACACCCTGCCAGAGAACCTGCTGCGGAAGGGGAAAGAGCGCTACACCTGCAGGTACTGT
GGCAAGATATTTCCAAGGTCTGCGAACCTAACACGGCACTTGAGAACCCACACAGGAGAGCAACCTTACA
GATGCAAATACTGTGATAGATCATTCAGCATTTCTTCCAACCTGCAGCGACATGTGCGCAACATCCACAA
CAAGGAGAAGCCATTTAAGTGTCATTTATGTGACAGATGTTTTGGTCAACAAACCAATCTTGACAGACAC
CTGAAGAAACATGAGAACGGCAACATGTCTGGGACGGCAACGTCCTCGCCTCACTCAGAGCTAGAAAGCG
CAGGCGCAATCCTGGATGACAAAGAAGATGCGTACTTTACAGAGATCCGCAATTTCATCGGGAACAGCAA
CCATGGTAGCCAGTCTCCTCGGAACATGGAAGAGAGGATGAATGGCAGTCACTTCAAGGATAAAAAGGCT
TTGGCAACCAGCCAAAATTCAGATTTATTGGATGATGAAGAAGTAGAAGATGAGGTGTTGTTGGATGAGG
AGGATGAAGACAATGATATTCCTGGAAAGCCCAGAAAGGAGCTAGGGGTGACTCGTTTAGACGAGGAGAT
CCCGGAGGATGACTACGAAGAAGCTGGTGCCCTGGAGATGAGCTGTAAGGCGTCCCCGGTGAGGTATAAA
GAGGAAGACTATAAATCTGGCCTTTCTGCTCTAGATCACATAAGGCACTTCACAGATAGCCTCAAAATGA
GGGAAATGGAAGAGAATCAATACACTGACGCTGAGCTGTCCTCCATTAGTTCTTCTCATGTGCCAGAGGA
GCTTAAACAGACGTTACACAGAAAGTCCAAATCACAGGCATATGCTATGATGTTGTCACTGTCTGACAAG
GATTCCCTCCATCCCACCTCCCACAGTTCCTCCAACGTGTGGCACAGCATGGCAAGGGCTGCAGCAGAAT
CCAGTGCCATCCAGTCCATAAGCCATGTAGGCAGCGGCGTAGATTACAAGGATGACGACGATAAGTAGGC
GAATTCTACCGGGTAGGGGAGGCGCTTTTCCCAAGGCAGTCTGGAGCATGCGCTTTAGCAGCCCCGCTGG
GCACTTGGCGCTACACAAGTGGCCTCTGGCCTCGCACACATTCCACATCCACCGGTAGGCGCCAACCGGC
TCCGTTCTTTGGTGGCCCCTTCGCGCCACCTTCTACTCCTCCCCTAGTCAGGAAGTTCCCCCCCGCCCCG
CAGCTCGCGTCGTGCAGGACGTGACAAATGGAAGTAGCACGTCTCACTAGTCTCGTGCAGATGGACAGCA
CCGCTGAGCAATGGAAGCGGGTAGGCCTTTGGGGCAGCGGCCAATAGCAGCTTTGCTCCTTCGCTTTCTG
GGCTCAGAGGCTGGGAAGGGGTGGGTCCGGGGGGGCTCAGGGGCGGGCTCAGGGGCGGGGCGGGCGCCCG
AAGGTCCTCCGGAGGCCCGGCATTCTGCACGCTTCAAAAGCGCACGTCTGCCGCGCTGTTCTCCTCTTCC
TCATCTCCGGGCCTTTCGACCTGCATCCATCTAGATCTCGAGCAGCTGAAGCTTACCATGACCGAGTACA
AGCCCACGGTGCGCCTCGCCACCCGCGACGACGTCCCCAGGGCCGTACGCACCCTCGCCGCCGCGTTCGC
CGACTACCCCGCCACGCGCCACACCGTCGATCCGGACCGCCACATCGAGCGGGTCACCGAGCTGCAAGAA
CTCTTCCTCACGCGCGTCGGGCTCGACATCGGCAAGGTGTGGGTCGCGGACGACGGCGCCGCGGTGGCGG
TCTGGACCACGCCGGAGAGCGTCGAAGCGGGGGCGGTGTTCGCCGAGATCGGCCCGCGCATGGCCGAGTT
GAGCGGTTCCCGGCTGGCCGCGCAGCAACAGATGGAAGGCCTCCTGGCGCCGCACCGGCCCAAGGAGCCC
GCGTGGTTCCTGGCCACCGTCGGCGTCTCGCCCGACCACCAGGGCAAGGGTCTGGGCAGCGCCGTCGTGC
TCCCCGGAGTGGAGGCGGCCGAGCGCGCCGGGGTGCCCGCCTTCCTGGAGACCTCCGCGCCCCGCAACCT
CCCCTTCTACGAGCGGCTCGGCTTCACCGTCACCGCCGACGTCGAGGTGCCCGAAGGACCGCGCACCTGG
TGCATGACCCGCAAGCCCGGTGCCGGCGGCGGGTCCGGAGGAGAGGGCAGAGGAAGTCTCCTAACATGCG
GTGACGTGGAGGAGAATCCTGGCCCAATGAGCGAGCTGATTAAGGAGAACATGCACATGAAGCTGTACAT
GGAGGGCACCGTGGACAACCATCACTTCAAGTGCACATCCGAGGGCGAAGGCAAGCCCTACGAGGGCACC
CAGACCATGAGAATCAAGGTGGTCGAGGGCGGCCCTCTCCCCTTCGCCTTCGACATCCTGGCTACTAGCT
TCCTCTACGGCAGCAAGACCTTCATCAACCACACCCAGGGCATCCCCGACTTCTTCAAGCAGTCCTTCCC
TGAGGGCTTCACATGGGAGAGAGTCACCACATACGAGGACGGGGGCGTGCTGACCGCTACCCAGGACACC
AGCCTCCAGGACGGCTGCCTCATCTACAACGTCAAGATCAGAGGGGTGAACTTCACATCCAACGGCCCTG
TGATGCAGAAGAAAACACTCGGCTGGGAGGCCTTCACCGAGACGCTGTACCCCGCTGACGGCGGCCTGGA
AGGCAGAAACGACATGGCCCTGAAGCTCGTGGGCGGGAGCCATCTGATCGCAAACATCAAGACCACATAT
AGATCCAAGAAACCCGCTAAGAACCTCAAGATGCCTGGCGTCTACTATGTGGACTACAGACTGGAAAGAA
TCAAGGAGGCCAACAACGAGACCTACGTCGAGCAGCACGAGGTGGCAGTGGCCAGATACTGCGACCTCCC
TAGCAAACTGGGGCACAAGCTTAATTGAGCGGCCGCTAGGTACCTTTAAGACCAATGACTTACAAGGCAG
CTGTAGATCTTAGCCACTTTTTAAAAGAAAAGAGGGGACTGGAAGGGCTAATTCACTCCCAACGAAGACA
AGATATCCTTGATCTGTGGATCTACCACACACAAGGCTACTTCCCTGATTAGCAGAACTACACACCAGGG
CCAGGGGTCAGATATCCACTGACCTTTGGATGGTGCTACAAGCTAGTACCAGTTGAGCCAGATAAGGTAG
AAGAGGCCAATAAAGGAGAGAACACCAGCTTGTTACACCCTGTGAGCCTGCATGGGATGGATGACCCGGA
GAGAGAAGTGTTAGAGTGGAGGTTTGACAGCCGCCTAGCATTTCATCACGTGGCCCGAGAGCTGCATCCG
GAGTACTTCAAGAACTGCTGATATCGAGCTTGCTACAAGGGACTTTCCGCTGGGGACTTTCCAGGGAGGC
GTGGCCTGGGCGGGACTGGGGAGTGGCGAGCCCTCAGATCCTGCATATAAGCAGCTGCTTTTTGCCTGTA
CTGGGTCTCTCTGGTTAGACCAGATCTGAGCCTGGGAGCTCTCTGGCTAACTAGGGAACCCACTGCTTAA
GCCTCAATAAAGCTTGCCTTGAGTGCTTCAAGTAGTGTGTGCCCGTCTGTTGTGTGACTCTGGTAACTAG
AGATCCCTCAGACCCTTTTAGTCAGTGTGGAAAATCTCTAGCAGTAGTAGTTCATGTCATCTTATTATTC
AGTATTTATAACTTGCAAAGAAATGAATATCAGAGAGTGAGAGGCCTTGACATTGCTAGCGTTTACCGTC
GACCTCTAGCTAGAGCTTGGCGTAATCATGGTCATAGCTGTTTCCTGTGTGAAATTGTTATCCGCTCACA
ATTCCACACAACATACGAGCCGGAAGCATAAAGTGTAAAGCCTGGGGTGCCTAATGAGTGAGCTAACTCA
CATTAATTGCGTTGCGCTCACTGCCCGCTTTCCAGTCGGGAAACCTGTCGTGCCAGCTGCATTAATGAAT
CGGCCAACGCGCGGGGAGAGGCGGTTTGCGTATTGGGCGCTCTTCCGCTTCCTCGCTCACTGACTCGCTG
CGCTCGGTCGTTCGGCTGCGGCGAGCGGTATCAGCTCACTCAAAGGCGGTAATACGGTTATCCACAGAAT
CAGGGGATAACGCAGGAAAGAACATGTGAGCAAAAGGCCAGCAAAAGGCCAGGAACCGTAAAAAGGCCGC
GTTGCTGGCGTTTTTCCATAGGCTCCGCCCCCCTGACGAGCATCACAAAAATCGACGCTCAAGTCAGAGG
TGGCGAAACCCGACAGGACTATAAAGATACCAGGCGTTTCCCCCTGGAAGCTCCCTCGTGCGCTCTCCTG
TTCCGACCCTGCCGCTTACCGGATACCTGTCCGCCTTTCTCCCTTCGGGAAGCGTGGCGCTTTCTCATAG
CTCACGCTGTAGGTATCTCAGTTCGGTGTAGGTCGTTCGCTCCAAGCTGGGCTGTGTGCACGAACCCCCC
GTTCAGCCCGACCGCTGCGCCTTATCCGGTAACTATCGTCTTGAGTCCAACCCGGTAAGACACGACTTAT
CGCCACTGGCAGCAGCCACTGGTAACAGGATTAGCAGAGCGAGGTATGTAGGCGGTGCTACAGAGTTCTT
GAAGTGGTGGCCTAACTACGGCTACACTAGAAGAACAGTATTTGGTATCTGCGCTCTGCTGAAGCCAGTT
ACCTTCGGAAAAAGAGTTGGTAGCTCTTGATCCGGCAAACAAACCACCGCTGGTAGCGGTGGTTTTTTTG
TTTGCAAGCAGCAGATTACGCGCAGAAAAAAAGGATCTCAAGAAGATCCTTTGATCTTTTCTACGGGGTC
TGACGCTCAGTGGAACGAAAACTCACGTTAAGGGATTTTGGTCATGAGATTATCAAAAAGGATCTTCACC
TAGATCCTTTTAAATTAAAAATGAAGTTTTAAATCAATCTAAAGTATATATGAGTAAACTTGGTCTGACA
GTTACCAATGCTTAATCAGTGAGGCACCTATCTCAGCGATCTGTCTATTTCGTTCATCCATAGTTGCCTG
ACTCCCCGTCGTGTAGATAACTACGATACGGGAGGGCTTACCATCTGGCCCCAGTGCTGCAATGATACCG
CGAGACCCACGCTCACCGGCTCCAGATTTATCAGCAATAAACCAGCCAGCCGGAAGGGCCGAGCGCAGAA
GTGGTCCTGCAACTTTATCCGCCTCCATCCAGTCTATTAATTGTTGCCGGGAAGCTAGAGTAAGTAGTTC
GCCAGTTAATAGTTTGCGCAACGTTGTTGCCATTGCTACAGGCATCGTGGTGTCACGCTCGTCGTTTGGT
ATGGCTTCATTCAGCTCCGGTTCCCAACGATCAAGGCGAGTTACATGATCCCCCATGTTGTGCAAAAAAG
CGGTTAGCTCCTTCGGTCCTCCGATCGTTGTCAGAAGTAAGTTGGCCGCAGTGTTATCACTCATGGTTAT
GGCAGCACTGCATAATTCTCTTACTGTCATGCCATCCGTAAGATGCTTTTCTGTGACTGGTGAGTACTCA
ACCAAGTCATTCTGAGAATAGTGTATGCGGCGACCGAGTTGCTCTTGCCCGGCGTCAATACGGGATAATA
CCGCGCCACATAGCAGAACTTTAAAAGTGCTCATCATTGGAAAACGTTCTTCGGGGCGAAAACTCTCAAG
GATCTTACCGCTGTTGAGATCCAGTTCGATGTAACCCACTCGTGCACCCAACTGATCTTCAGCATCTTTT
ACTTTCACCAGCGTTTCTGGGTGAGCAAAAACAGGAAGGCAAAATGCCGCAAAAAAGGGAATAAGGGCGA
CACGGAAATGTTGAATACTCATACTCTTCCTTTTTCAATATTATTGAAGCATTTATCAGGGTTATTGTCT
CATGAGCGGATACATATTTGAATGTATTTAGAAAAATAAACAAATAGGGGTTCCGCGCACATTTCCCCGA
AAAGTGCCACCTGACGTCGACGGATCGGGAGATCAACTTGTTTATTGCAGCTTATAATGGTTACAAATAA
AGCAATAGCATCACAAATTTCACAAATAAAGCATTTTTTTCACTGCATTCTAGTTGTGGTTTGTCCAAAC
TCATCAATGTATCTTATCATGTCTGGATCAACTGGATAACTCAAGCTAACCAAAATCATCCCAAACTTCC
CACCCCATACCCTATTACCACTGCCAATTACCTGTGGTTTCATTTACTCTAAACCTGTGATTCCTCTGAA
TTATTTTCATTTTAAAGAAATTGTATTTGTTAAATATGTACTACAAACTTAGTAGTTGGAAGGGCTAATT
CACTCCCAAAGAAGACAAGATATCCTTGATCTGTGGATCTACCACACACAAGGCTACTTCCCTGATTAGC
AGAACTACACACCAGGGCCAGGGGTCAGATATCCACTGACCTTTGGATGGTGCTACAAGCTAGTACCAGT
TGAGCCAGATAAGGTAGAAGAGGCCAATAAAGGAGAGAACACCAGCTTGTTACACCCTGTGAGCCTGCAT
GGGATGGATGACCCGGAGAGAGAAGTGTTAGAGTGGAGGTTTGACAGCCGCCTAGCATTTCATCACGTGG
CCCGAGAGCTGCATCCGGAGTACTTCAAGAACTGCTGATATCGAGCTTGCTACAAGGGACTTTCCGCTGG
GGACTTTCCAGGGAGGCGTGGCCTGGGCGGGACTGGGGAGTGGCGAGCCCTCAGATCCTGCATATAAGCA
GCTGCTTTTTGCCTGTACTGGGTCTCTCTGGTTAGACCAGATCTGAGCCTGGGAGCTCTCTGGCTAACTA
GGGAACCCACTGCTTAAGCCTCAATAAAGCTTGCCTTGAGTGCTTCAAGTAGTGTGTGCCCGTCTGTTGT
GTGACTCTGGTAACTAGAGATCCCTCAGACCCTTTTAGTCAGTGTGGAAAATCTCTAGCAGTGGCGCCCG
AACAGGGACTTGAAAGCGAAAGGGAAACCAGAGGAGCTCTCTCGACGCAGGACTCGGCTTGCTGAAGCGC
GCACGGCAAGAGGCGAGGGGCGGCGACTGGTGAGTACGCCAAAAATTTTGACTAGCGGAGGCTAGAAGGA
GAGAGATGGGTGCGAGAGCGTCAGTATTAAGCGGGGGAGAATTAGATCGCGATGGGAAAAAATTCGGTTA
AGGCCAGGGGGAAAGAAAAAATATAAATTAAAACATATAGTATGGGCAAGCAGGGAGCTAGAACGATTCG
CAGTTAATCCTGGCCTGTTAGAAACATCAGAAGGCTGTAGACAAATACTGGGACAGCTACAACCATCCCT
TCAGACAGGATCAGAAGAACTTAGATCATTATATAATACAGTAGCAACCCTCTATTGTGTGCATCAAAGG
ATAGAGATAAAAGACACCAAGGAAGCTTTAGACAAGATAGAGGAAGAGCAAAACAAAAGTAAGACCACCG
CACAGCAAGCGGCCGGCCGCTGATCTTCAGACCTGGAGGAGGAGATATGAGGGACAATTGGAGAAGTGAA
TTATATAAATATAAAGTAGTAAAAATTGAACCATTAGGAGTAGCACCCACCAAGGCAAAGAGAAGAGTGG
TGCAGAGAGAAAAAAGAGCAGTGGGAATAGGAGCTTTGTTCCTTGGGTTCTTGGGAGCAGCAGGAAGCAC
TATGGGCGCAGCGTCAATGACGCTGACGGTACAGGCCAGACAATTATTGTCTGGTATAGTGCAGCAGCAG
AACAATTTGCTGAGGGCTATTGAGGCGCAACAGCATCTGTTGCAACTCACAGTCTGGGGCATCAAGCAGC
TCCAGGCAAGAATCCTGGCTGTGGAAAGATACCTAAAGGATCAACAGCTCCTGGGGATTTGGGGTTGCTC
TGGAAAACTCATTTGCACCACTGCTGTGCCTTGGAATGCTAGTTGGAGTAATAAATCTCTGGAACAGATT
TGGAATCACACGACCTGGATGGAGTGGGACAGAGAAATTAACAATTACACAAGCTTAATACACTCCTTAA
TTGAAGAATCGCAAAACCAGCAAGAAAAGAATGAACAAGAATTATTGGAATTAGATAAATGGGCAAGTTT
GTGGAATTGGTTTAACATAACAAATTGGCTGTGGTATATAAAATTATTCATAATGATAGTAGGAGGCTTG
GTAGGTTTAAGAATAGTTTTTGCTGTACTTTCTATAGTGAATAGAGTTAGGCAGGGATATTCACCATTAT
CGTTTCAGACCCACCTCCCAACCCCGAGGGGACCCGACAGGCCCGAAGGAATAGAAGAAGAAGGTGGAGA
GAGAGACAGAGACAGATCCATTCGATTAGTGAACGGATCTCGACGGTATCGCCTTTAAAAGAAAAGGGGG
GATTGGGGGGTACAGTGCAGGGGAAAGAATAGTAGACATAATAGCAACAGACATACAAACTAAAGAATTA
CAAAAACAAATTACAAAAATTCAAAATTTTCGGGTTTATTACAGGGACAGCAGAGATCCAGTTTATCGAT
GAGGCCCTTTCGTCTTCACTCGAGGTGCCCGTCAGTGGGCAGAGCGCACATCGCCCACAGTCCCCGAGAA
GTTGGGGGGAGGGGTCGGCAATTGAACCGGTGCCTAGAGAAGG
Features (pLannotate 1.2.2; 24 found; start..end, strand, type, name):
    136..1074    +  intron         EF-1α intron A: intron upstream of the start codon of human EF-1α
   1094..4789    +  CDS            Mecom: MECOM_MOUSE - Also known as Evi1, Mds1, Prdm3 From Mus musculus (Mouse).
   4801..4825    +  CDS            3xFLAG (fragment): three tandem FLAG® epitope tags
   4841..5338    +  promoter       PGK promoter: mouse phosphoglycerate kinase 1 promoter
   5378..5974    +  CDS            PuroR (fragment): puromycin N-acetyltransferase; pac from Streptomyces; confers resistance to puromycin
   6047..6745    +  CDS            TagBFP: TagBFP is a basic (constitutively fluorescent) blue fluorescent protein published in 2008, derived from Entacmaea quadricolor. It is reported to be a very rapidly-maturing monomer with very low acid sensitivity.
   6760..7158    +  CDS            nef (fragment): NEF_HV1BR - Experimental evidence at protein level: Swiss-Prot protein existence level 1. Extracellular Nef protein targets CD4(+) T-lymphocytes for apoptosis by interacting with CXCR4 surface receptors (PubMed:14990729). From Human immunodeficiency virus type 1 group M subtype B (isolate BRU/LAI) (HIV-1).
   7206..7463    +  LTR            5' LTR (truncated): truncated 5' long terminal repeat (LTR) from HIV-1
   7613..7635    -  protein_bind   lac operator (fragment): The lac repressor binds to the lac operator to inhibit transcription in E. coli. This inhibition can be relieved by adding lactose or isopropyl-β-D-thiogalactopyranoside (IPTG). lac repressor encoded by lacI
   7639..7669    -  promoter       lac promoter: promoter for the E. coli lac operon
   7684..7705    -  protein_bind   CAP binding site: CAP binding activates transcription in the presence of cAMP. E. coli catabolite activator protein
   7718..7810    -  CDS            lacI (fragment): lac repressor; lacI; The lac repressor binds to the lac operator to inhibit transcription in E. coli. This inhibition can be relieved by adding lactose or isopropyl-β-D-thiogalactopyranoside (IPTG).
   7993..8581    -  rep_origin     ori: high-copy-number ColE1/pMB1/pBR322/pUC origin of replication
   8752..9612    -  CDS            AmpR: β-lactamase; bla; confers resistance to ampicillin, carbenicillin, and related antibiotics
   9613..9717    -  promoter       AmpR promoter: bla
   9765..9899    +  polyA_signal   SV40 poly(A) signal: SV40 polyadenylation signal
  10066..10395   +  CDS            nef (fragment): NEF_HV1BR - Experimental evidence at protein level: Swiss-Prot protein existence level 1. Extracellular Nef protein targets CD4(+) T-lymphocytes for apoptosis by interacting with CXCR4 surface receptors (PubMed:14990729). From Human immunodeficiency virus type 1 group M subtype B (isolate BRU/LAI) (HIV-1).
  10443..10700   +  LTR            5' LTR (truncated): truncated 5' long terminal repeat (LTR) from HIV-1
  10747..10872   +  misc_feature   HIV-1 Ψ: packaging signal of human immunodeficiency virus type 1
  10856..11194   +  CDS            HIV-1 gag (fragment): gag protein from human immunodeficiency virus 1; gag
  11369..11602   +  misc_feature   RRE: The Rev response element (RRE) of HIV-1 allows for Rev-dependent mRNA export from the nucleus to the cytoplasm.
  11979..12079   +  CDS            Rev (fragment): human immunodeficiency virus 1 (HIV-1) Rev protein; rev; enhances nuclear export of unspliced and incompletely spliced viral mRNAs
  12094..12209   +  misc_feature   cPPT/CTS: central polypurine tract and central termination sequence of HIV-1 (lacking the first T)
  12287..135     +  promoter       EF-1α core promoter (across the origin): core promoter for human elongation factor EF-1α
