[The description below was written by a language model from this plasmid's Addgene catalogue record and pLannotate feature annotations shown in this document.]
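Description:
pKAM-ME-Flag-BFP is an HIV-1-based lentiviral transfer plasmid for mammalian expression, built on the pLV-EF1a-PGK-BFPT2aPuro backbone and carrying mouse Mds1-Evi-1 (Mecom/Prdm3). It is propagated in E. coli through a high-copy ColE1/pUC-type origin and the β-lactamase (AmpR) gene. It is grown in a recombination-deficient strain, as is usual for plasmids with repeated LTRs. The viral portion is flanked by two LTRs, both annotated as truncated. It contains the Ψ packaging signal with a gag fragment, the Rev response element for Rev-dependent nuclear export of the genomic RNA, and the cPPT/CTS, which aids nuclear import of the reverse-transcribed genome. No WPRE is annotated.

Two expression units sit in tandem within the provirus. The human EF-1α core promoter, with its intron A, drives the Mecom coding sequence. A short match to the 3xFLAG element follows, consistent with the C-terminal Flag tag listed in the catalogue. Downstream, the mouse PGK promoter drives a second cassette encoding puromycin N-acetyltransferase and TagBFP. The backbone name indicates that these are joined by a T2A self-cleaving peptide, although the 2A itself is not annotated, and the feature tables place PuroR ahead of TagBFP rather than in the order the name suggests. Transduced cells can therefore be selected with puromycin, tracked or sorted by blue fluorescence, and probed for the tagged protein with anti-Flag reagents.

The depositor sequence (12,411 nt) and the repository's sequencing result (12,363 nt) have the same feature layout from different start points. The annotated Mecom CDS spans about 3.7 kb, somewhat longer than the 3,315 bp insert size listed. The record gives no application beyond lentiviral delivery of Flag-tagged Mds1-Evi-1.
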