Addgene plasmid #101868: pKAM-ME-Flag-BFP
Purpose: Lentiviral Mds1-Evi-1-Flag with dual BFP and puro markers
Depositing lab: Archibald Perkins. Depositing organization: University of Rochester Medical Center.
Backbone
  Vector backbone: pLV-EF1a-PGK-BFPT2aPuro
  Total vector size (bp): 12411
  Vector type: Mammalian Expression, Lentiviral
  Selectable markers: Puromycin
Growth in bacteria
  Bacterial resistance: Ampicillin, 100 μg/mL
  Growth temperature: 37°C
  Growth strain: NEB Stable
  Copy number: Unknown
Gene/Insert
  Gene/Insert name: Mds1-Evi-1 (alt names: Mecom; Prdm3)
  Species: M. musculus (mouse)
  Insert size (bp): 3315
  Entrez Gene: Mecom (a.k.a. D630039M04Rik, Evi-1, Evi1, Jbo, Mds, Mds1, Mds1-Evi1, Prdm3, Znfpr1b1)
  Tag / fusion protein: Flag (C terminal on insert)
Terms and licenses: Academic/Nonprofit Terms; Industry Terms: Not Available to Industry
How to cite: pKAM-ME-Flag-BFP was a gift from Archibald Perkins (Addgene plasmid # 101868 ; http://n2t.net/addgene:101868 ; RRID:Addgene_101868)
